>Addgene plasmid #178280 | pLKO_NWS.Ollas.V5_mCherry-NLS | addgene full sequence | sequence record 353145 | Addgene NGS Result
ACAAAAATTTAACGCGAATTTTAACAAAATATTAACGCTTACAATTTAGGTGGCACTTTTCGGGGAAATG
TGCGCGGAACCCCTATTTGTTTATTTTTCTAAATACATTCAAATATGTATCCGCTCATGAGACAATAACC
CTGATAAATGCTTCAATAATATTGAAAAAGGAAGAGTATGAGTATTCAACATTTCCGTGTCGCCCTTATT
CCCTTTTTTGCGGCATTTTGCCTTCCTGTTTTTGCTCACCCAGAAACGCTGGTGAAAGTAAAAGATGCTG
AAGATCAGTTGGGTGCACGAGTGGGTTACATCGAACTGGATCTCAACAGCGGTAAGATCCTTGAGAGTTT
TCGCCCCGAAGAACGTTTTCCAATGATGAGCACTTTTAAAGTTCTGCTATGTGGCGCGGTATTATCCCGT
ATTGACGCCGGGCAAGAGCAACTCGGTCGCCGCATACACTATTCTCAGAATGACTTGGTTGAGTACTCAC
CAGTCACAGAAAAGCATCTTACGGATGGCATGACAGTAAGAGAATTATGCAGTGCTGCCATAACCATGAG
TGATAACACTGCGGCCAACTTACTTCTGACAACGATCGGAGGACCGAAGGAGCTAACCGCTTTTTTGCAC
AACATGGGGGATCATGTAACTCGCCTTGATCGTTGGGAACCGGAGCTGAATGAAGCCATACCAAACGACG
AGCGTGACACCACGATGCCTGTAGCAATGGCAACAACGTTGCGCAAACTATTAACTGGCGAACTACTTAC
TCTAGCTTCCCGGCAACAATTAATAGACTGGATGGAGGCGGATAAAGTTGCAGGACCACTTCTGCGCTCG
GCCCTTCCGGCTGGCTGGTTTATTGCTGATAAATCTGGAGCCGGTGAGCGTGGGTCTCGCGGTATCATTG
CAGCACTGGGGCCAGATGGTAAGCCCTCCCGTATCGTAGTTATCTACACGACGGGGAGTCAGGCAACTAT
GGATGAACGAAATAGACAGATCGCTGAGATAGGTGCCTCACTGATTAAGCATTGGTAACTGTCAGACCAA
GTTTACTCATATATACTTTAGATTGATTTAAAACTTCATTTTTAATTTAAAAGGATCTAGGTGAAGATCC
TTTTTGATAATCTCATGACCAAAATCCCTTAACGTGAGTTTTCGTTCCACTGAGCGTCAGACCCCGTAGA
AAAGATCAAAGGATCTTCTTGAGATCCTTTTTTTCTGCGCGTAATCTGCTGCTTGCAAACAAAAAAACCA
CCGCTACCAGCGGTGGTTTGTTTGCCGGATCAAGAGCTACCAACTCTTTTTCCGAAGGTAACTGGCTTCA
GCAGAGCGCAGATACCAAATACTGTTCTTCTAGTGTAGCCGTAGTTAGGCCACCACTTCAAGAACTCTGT
AGCACCGCCTACATACCTCGCTCTGCTAATCCTGTTACCAGTGGCTGCTGCCAGTGGCGATAAGTCGTGT
CTTACCGGGTTGGACTCAAGACGATAGTTACCGGATAAGGCGCAGCGGTCGGGCTGAACGGGGGGTTCGT
GCACACAGCCCAGCTTGGAGCGAACGACCTACACCGAACTGAGATACCTACAGCGTGAGCTATGAGAAAG
CGCCACGCTTCCCGAAGGGAGAAAGGCGGACAGGTATCCGGTAAGCGGCAGGGTCGGAACAGGAGAGCGC
ACGAGGGAGCTTCCAGGGGGAAACGCCTGGTATCTTTATAGTCCTGTCGGGTTTCGCCACCTCTGACTTG
AGCGTCGATTTTTGTGATGCTCGTCAGGGGGGCGGAGCCTATGGAAAAACGCCAGCAACGCGGCCTTTTT
ACGGTTCCTGGCCTTTTGCTGGCCTTTTGCTCACATGTTCTTTCCTGCGTTATCCCCTGATTCTGTGGAT
AACCGTATTACCGCCTTTGAGTGAGCTGATACCGCTCGCCGCAGCCGAACGACCGAGCGCAGCGAGTCAG
TGAGCGAGGAAGCGGAAGAGCGCCCAATACGCAAACCGCCTCTCCCCGCGCGTTGGCCGATTCATTAATG
CAGCTGGCACGACAGGTTTCCCGACTGGAAAGCGGGCAGTGAGCGCAACGCAATTAATGTGAGTTAGCTC
ACTCATTAGGCACCCCAGGCTTTACACTTTATGCTTCCGGCTCGTATGTTGTGTGGAATTGTGAGCGGAT
AACAATTTCACACAGGAAACAGCTATGACCATGATTACGCCAAGCGCGCAATTAACCCTCACTAAAGGGA
ACAAAAGCTGGAGCTGCAAGCTTAATGTAGTCTTATGCAATACTCTTGTAGTCTTGCAACATGGTAACGA
TGAGTTAGCAACATGCCTTACAAGGAGAGAAAAAGCACCGTGCATGGCGATTGGTGGAAGTAAGGTGGTA
CGATCGTGCCTTATTAGGAAGGCAACAGACGGGTCTGACATGGATTGGACGAACCACTGAATTGCCGCAT
TGCAGAGATATTGTATTTAAGTGCCTAGCTCGATACATAAACGGGTCTCTCTGGTTAGACCAGATCTGAG
CCTGGGAGCTCTCTGGCTAACTAGGGAACCCACTGCTTAAGCCTCAATAAAGCTTGCCTTGAGTGCTTCA
AGTAGTGTGTGCCCGTCTGTTGTGTGACTCTGGTAACTAGAGATCCCTCAGACCCTTTTAGTCAGTGTGG
AAAATCTCTAGCAGTGGCGCCCGAACAGGGACTTGAAAGCGAAAGGGAAACCAGAGGAGCTCTCTCGACG
CAGGACTCGGCTTGCTGAAGCGCGCACGGCAAGAGGCGAGGGGCGGCGACTGGTGAGTACGCCAAAAATT
TTGACTAGCGGAGGCTAGAAGGAGAGAGATGGGTGCGAGAGCGTCAGTATTAAGCGGGGGAGAATTAGAT
CGCGATGGGAAAAAATTCGGTTAAGGCCAGGGGGAAAGAAAAAATATAAATTAAAACATATAGTATGGGC
AAGCAGGGAGCTAGAACGATTCGCAGTTAATCCTGGCCTGTTAGAAACATCAGAAGGCTGTAGACAAATA
CTGGGACAGCTACAACCATCCCTTCAGACAGGATCAGAAGAACTTAGATCATTATATAATACAGTAGCAA
CCCTCTATTGTGTGCATCAAAGGATAGAGATAAAAGACACCAAGGAAGCTTTAGACAAGATAGAGGAAGA
GCAAAACAAAAGTAAGACCACCGCACAGCAAGCGGCCGCTGATCTTCAGACCTGGAGGAGGAGATATGAG
GGACAATTGGAGAAGTGAATTATATAAATATAAAGTAGTAAAAATTGAACCATTAGGAGTAGCACCCACC
AAGGCAAAGAGAAGAGTGGTGCAGAGAGAAAAAAGAGCAGTGGGAATAGGAGCTTTGTTCCTTGGGTTCT
TGGGAGCAGCAGGAAGCACTATGGGCGCAGCGTCAATGACGCTGACGGTACAGGCCAGACAATTATTGTC
TGGTATAGTGCAGCAGCAGAACAATTTGCTGAGGGCTATTGAGGCGCAACAGCATCTGTTGCAACTCACA
GTCTGGGGCATCAAGCAGCTCCAGGCAAGAATCCTGGCTGTGGAAAGATACCTAAAGGATCAACAGCTCC
TGGGGATTTGGGGTTGCTCTGGAAAACTCATTTGCACCACTGCTGTGCCTTGGAATGCTAGTTGGAGTAA
TAAATCTCTGGAACAGATTTGGAATCACACGACCTGGATGGAGTGGGACAGAGAAATTAACAATTACACA
AGCTTAATACACTCCTTAATTGAAGAATCGCAAAACCAGCAAGAAAAGAATGAACAAGAATTATTGGAAT
TAGATAAATGGGCAAGTTTGTGGAATTGGTTTAACATAACAAATTGGCTGTGGTATATAAAATTATTCAT
AATGATAGTAGGAGGCTTGGTAGGTTTAAGAATAGTTTTTGCTGTACTTTCTATAGTGAATAGAGTTAGG
CAGGGATATTCACCATTATCGTTTCAGACCCACCTCCCAACCCCGAGGGGACCCGACAGGCCCGAAGGAA
TAGAAGAAGAAGGTGGAGAGAGAGACAGAGACAGATCCATTCGATTAGTGAACGGATCTCGACGGTATCG
ATCACGAGACTAGTATCGAGCGGCCGCCCCCTTCACCGAGGGCCTATTTCCCATGATTCCTTCATATTTG
CATATACGATACAAGGCTGTTAGAGAGATAATTGGAATTAATTTGACTGTAAACACAAAGATATTAGTAC
AAAATACGTGACGTAGAAAGTAATAATTTCTTGGGTAGTTTGCAGTTTTAAAATTATGTTTTAAAATGGA
CTATCATATGCTTACCGTAACTTGAAAGTATTTCGATTTCTTGGCTTTATATATCTTGTGGAAAGGACGA
AACACCGGGTCTTCGAGAAGACCTGTTTTAGAGCTAGAAATAGCAAGTTAAAATAAGGCTAGTCCGTTAT
CAACTTGAAAAAGTGGCACCGAGTCGGTGCTTTTTTTAATTCTCGACCTCGAGACAAATGGCAGTATTCA
TCCACAATTTTAAAAGAAAAGGGGGGATTGGGGGGTACAGTGCAGGGGAAAGAATAGTAGACATAATAGC
AACAGACATACAAACTAAAGAATTACAAAAACAAATTACAAAAATTCAAAATTTTCGGGTTTATTACAGG
GACAGCAGAGATCCACTTTGGCCGCGGCTCGAGGCGATAAGCTTTGCAAAGATGGATAAAGTTTTAAACA
GAGAGGAATCTTTGCAGCTAATGGACCTTCTAGGTCTTGAAAGGAGTGGGAATTGGCTCCGGTGCCCGTC
AGTGGGCAGAGCGCACATCGCCCACAGTCCCCGAGAAGTTGGGGGGAGGGGTCGGCAATTGAACCGGTGC
CTAGAGAAGGTGGCGCGGGGTAAACTGGGAAAGTGATGTCGTGTACTGGCTCCGCCTTTTTCCCGAGGGT
GGGGGAGAACCGTATATAAGTGCAGTAGTCGCCGTGAACGTTCTTTTTCGCAACGGGTTTGCCGCCAGAA
CACAGGTAAGTGCCGTGTGTGGTTCCCGCGGGCCTGGCCTCTTTACGGGTTATGGCCCTTGCGTGCCTTG
AATTACTTCCACCTGGCTGCAGTACGTGATTCTTGATCCCGAGCTTCGGGTTGGAAGTGGGTGGGAGAGT
TCGAGGCCTTGCGCTTAAGGAGCCCCTTCGCCTCGTGCTTGAGTTGAGGCCTGGCCTGGGCGCTGGGGCC
GCCGCGTGCGAATCTGGTGGCACCTTCGCGCCTGTCTCGCTGCTTTCGATAAGTCTCTAGCCATTTAAAA
TTTTTGATGACCTGCTGCGACGCTTTTTTTCTGGCAAGATAGTCTTGTAAATGCGGGCCAAGATCTGCAC
ACTGGTATTTCGGTTTTTGGGGCCGCGGGCGGCGACGGGGCCCGTGCGTCCCAGCGCACATGTTCGGCGA
GGCGGGGCCTGCGAGCGCGGCCACCGAGAATCGGACGGGGGTAGTCTCAAGCTGGCCGGCCTGCTCTGGT
GCCTGGCCTCGCGCCGCCGTGTATCGCCCCGCCCTGGGCGGCAAGGCTGGCCCGGTCGGCACCAGTTGCG
TGAGCGGAAAGATGGCCGCTTCCCGGCCCTGCTGCAGGGAGCTCAAAATGGAGGACGCGGCGCTCGGGAG
AGCGGGCGGGTGAGTCACCCACACAAAGGAAAAGGGCCTTTCCGTCCTCAGCCGTCGCTTCATGTGACTC
CACGGAGTACCGGGCGCCGTCCAGGCACCTCGATTAGTTCTCGAGCTTTTGGAGTACGTCGTCTTTAGGT
TGGGGGGAGGGGTTTTATGCGATGGAGTTTCCCCACACTGAGTGGGTGGAGACTGAAGTTAGGCCAGCTT
GGCACTTGATGTAATTCTCCTTGGAATTTGCCCTTTTTGAGTTTGGATCTTGGTTCATTCTCAAGCCTCA
GACAGTGGTTCAAAGTTTTTTTCTTCCATTTCAGGTGTCGTGAGGAATTCTGCAGTCGATCGACGGTACC
GCGGGCCCGGGATCCACGGTCGCCACCATGGGCAACTGGTCCCACCCCCAATTCGAGAAAGGAGGAGGCG
GGGGAGGGAGCGGCTTCGCCAACGAGCTGGGCCCCAGGCTGATGGGCAAGTGCGGAGGAGGCGGGGGAGG
GGGCAAACCAATTCCAAACCCACTGCTGGGACTGGATTCCACAGGCATGCTGATGGTGAGCAAGGGCGAG
GAGGATAACATGGCCATCATCAAGGAGTTCATGCGCTTCAAGGTGCACATGGAGGGCTCCGTGAACGGCC
ACGAGTTCGAGATCGAGGGCGAGGGCGAGGGCCGCCCCTACGAGGGCACCCAGACCGCCAAGCTGAAGGT
GACCAAGGGTGGCCCCCTGCCCTTCGCCTGGGACATCCTGTCCCCTCAGTTCATGTACGGCTCCAAGGCC
TACGTGAAGCACCCCGCCGACATCCCCGACTACTTGAAGCTGTCCTTCCCCGAGGGCTTCAAGTGGGAGC
GCGTGATGAACTTCGAGGACGGCGGCGTGGTGACCGTGACCCAGGACTCCTCCCTGCAGGACGGCGAGTT
CATCTACAAGGTGAAGCTGCGCGGCACCAACTTCCCCTCCGACGGCCCCGTAATGCAGAAGAAGACCATG
GGCTGGGAGGCCTCCTCCGAGCGGATGTACCCCGAGGACGGCGCCCTGAAGGGCGAGATCAAGCAGAGGC
TGAAGCTGAAGGACGGCGGCCACTACGACGCTGAGGTCAAGACCACCTACAAGGCCAAGAAGCCCGTGCA
GCTGCCCGGCGCCTACAACGTCAACATCAAGTTGGACATCACCTCCCACAACGAGGACTACACCATCGTG
GAACAGTACGAACGCGCCGAGGGCCGCCACTCCACCGGCGGCATGGACGAGCTGTACAAGAAACGGCCAG
CCGAGGATATGGAGGAAGAACAAGCCTTTAAACGATCTCGATAAAGCGGCCGCGTCGACAATCAACCTCT
GGATTACAAAATTTGTGAAAGATTGACTGGTATTCTTAACTATGTTGCTCCTTTTACGCTATGTGGATAC
GCTGCTTTAATGCCTTTGTATCATGCTATTGCTTCCCGTATGGCTTTCATTTTCTCCTCCTTGTATAAAT
CCTGGTTGCTGTCTCTTTATGAGGAGTTGTGGCCCGTTGTCAGGCAACGTGGCGTGGTGTGCACTGTGTT
TGCTGACGCAACCCCCACTGGTTGGGGCATTGCCACCACCTGTCAGCTCCTTTCCGGGACTTTCGCTTTC
CCCCTCCCTATTGCCACGGCGGAACTCATCGCCGCCTGCCTTGCCCGCTGCTGGACAGGGGCTCGGCTGT
TGGGCACTGACAATTCCGTGGTGTTGTCGGGGAAGCTGACGTCCTTTCCATGGCTGCTCGCCTGTGTTGC
CACCTGGATTCTGCGCGGGACGTCCTTCTGCTACGTCCCTTCGGCCCTCAATCCAGCGGACCTTCCTTCC
CGCGGCCTGCTGCCGGCTCTGCGGCCTCTTCCGCATCTTCGCCTTCGCCCTCAGACGAGTCGGATCTCCC
TTTGGGCCGCCTCCCCGCCTGGGTACCTTTAAGACCAATGACTTACAAGGCAGCTGTAGATCTTAGCCAC
TTTTTAAAAGAAAAGGGGGGACTGGAAGGGCTAATTCACTCCCAACGAAGATAAGATCTGCTTTTTGCTT
GTACTGGGTCTCTCTGGTTAGACCAGATCTGAGCCTGGGAGCTCTCTGGCTAACTAGGGAACCCACTGCT
TAAGCCTCAATAAAGCTTGCCTTGAGTGCTTCAAGTAGTGTGTGCCCGTCTGTTGTGTGACTCTGGTAAC
TAGAGATCCCTCAGACCCTTTTAGTCAGTGTGGAAAATCTCTAGCAGTAGTAGTTCATGTCATCTTATTA
TTCAGTATTTATAACTTGCAAAGAAATGAATATCAGAGAGTGAGAGGAACTTGTTTATTGCAGCTTATAA
TGGTTACAAATAAAGCAATAGCATCACAAATTTCACAAATAAAGCATTTTTTTCACTGCATTCTAGTTGT
GGTTTGTCCAAACTCATCAATGTATCTTATCATGTCTGGCTCTAGCTATCCCGCCCCTAACTCCGCCCAT
CCCGCCCCTAACTCCGCCCAGTTCCGCCCATTCTCCGCCCCATGGCTGACTAATTTTTTTTATTTATGCA
GAGGCCGAGGCCGCCTCGGCCTCTGAGCTATTCCAGAAGTAGTGAGGAGGCTTTTTTGGAGGCCTAGGGA
CGTACCCAATTCGCCCTATAGTGAGTCGTATTACGCGCGCTCACTGGCCGTCGTTTTACAACGTCGTGAC
TGGGAAAACCCTGGCGTTACCCAACTTAATCGCCTTGCAGCACATCCCCCTTTCGCCAGCTGGCGTAATA
GCGAAGAGGCCCGCACCGATCGCCCTTCCCAACAGTTGCGCAGCCTGAATGGCGAATGGG
[124 nt withheld, positions 8391-8514]
C
[91 nt withheld, positions 8516-8606]
A
[49 nt withheld, positions 8608-8656]
CCTTTGACGTTGGAGTCCACGTTCTTT
[37 nt withheld, positions 8684-8720]
ACCCTATCTCGGTCTATTCTTTTGATTTATAAGGGATTTTGCCGATTTCGGCCTATTGGTTAAAAAATGA
GCTGATTTA
Features (pLannotate 1.2.2; 29 found; start..end, strand, type, name):
     73..177     +  promoter       AmpR promoter: bla
    178..1038    +  CDS            AmpR: β-lactamase; bla; confers resistance to ampicillin, carbenicillin, and related antibiotics
   1209..1797    +  rep_origin     ori: high-copy-number ColE1/pMB1/pBR322/pUC origin of replication
   1980..2072    +  CDS            lacI (fragment): lac repressor; lacI; The lac repressor binds to the lac operator to inhibit transcription in E. coli. This inhibition can be relieved by adding lactose or isopropyl-β-D-thiogalactopyranoside (IPTG).
   2085..2106    +  protein_bind   CAP binding site: CAP binding activates transcription in the presence of cAMP. E. coli catabolite activator protein
   2121..2151    +  promoter       lac promoter: promoter for the E. coli lac operon
   2159..2175    +  protein_bind   lac operator: The lac repressor binds to the lac operator to inhibit transcription in E. coli. This inhibition can be relieved by adding lactose or isopropyl-β-D-thiogalactopyranoside (IPTG). lac repressor encoded by lacI
   2220..2238    +  promoter       T3 promoter: promoter for bacteriophage T3 RNA polymerase
   2266..2492    +  promoter       RSV promoter: Rous sarcoma virus enhancer/promoter
   2493..2673    +  LTR            5' LTR (truncated): truncated 5' long terminal repeat (LTR) from HIV-1
   2720..2845    +  misc_feature   HIV-1 Ψ: packaging signal of human immunodeficiency virus type 1
   2829..3192    +  CDS            HIV-1 gag (fragment): gag protein from human immunodeficiency virus 1; gag
   3338..3571    +  misc_feature   RRE: The Rev response element (RRE) of HIV-1 allows for Rev-dependent mRNA export from the nucleus to the cytoplasm.
   3948..4048    +  CDS            Rev (fragment): human immunodeficiency virus 1 (HIV-1) Rev protein; rev; enhances nuclear export of unspliced and incompletely spliced viral mRNAs
   4098..4338    +  promoter       U6 promoter: RNA polymerase III promoter for human U6 snRNA
   4365..4440    +  misc_RNA       gRNA scaffold: guide RNA scaffold for the Streptococcus pyogenes CRISPR/Cas9 system
   4488..4605    +  misc_feature   cPPT/CTS: central polypurine tract and central termination sequence of HIV-1
   4672..4738    +  CDS            small t antigen (fragment): SV40 (simian virus 40) small t antigen
   4745..5923    +  promoter       EF-1α promoter: strong constitutive promoter for human elongation factor EF-1α
   5940..5965    +  misc_feature   MCS (fragment): multiple cloning site
   6143..6850    +  CDS            mCherry: mCherry is a basic (constitutively fluorescent) red fluorescent protein published in 2004, derived from Discosoma sp.. It is reported to be a very rapidly-maturing monomer with low acid sensitivity.
   6920..7508    +  misc_feature   WPRE: woodchuck hepatitis virus posttranscriptional regulatory element
   7513..7650    +  CDS            nef (fragment): NEF_HV1LA - Experimental evidence at protein level: Swiss-Prot protein existence level 1. Extracellular Nef protein targets CD4(+) T-lymphocytes for apoptosis by interacting with CXCR4 surface receptors. From Human immunodeficiency virus type 1 group M subtype B (isolate Lai) (HIV-1).
   7636..7816    +  LTR            5' LTR (truncated): truncated 5' long terminal repeat (LTR) from HIV-1
   7888..8009    +  polyA_signal   SV40 poly(A) signal: SV40 polyadenylation signal
   8049..8184    +  rep_origin     SV40 ori: SV40 origin of replication
   8205..8223    -  promoter       T7 promoter: promoter for bacteriophage T7 RNA polymerase
   8231..8386    +  CDS            lacZα (fragment): LacZα fragment of β-galactosidase; lacZ fragment
   8391..20      +  rep_origin     f1 ori (across the origin) (sequence partly withheld): f1 bacteriophage origin of replication; arrow indicates direction of (+) strand synthesis
