[The description below was written by a language model from this plasmid's Addgene catalogue record and pLannotate feature annotations shown in this document.]
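Description:
pLKO_NWS.Ollas.V5_mCherry-NLS is a lentiviral transfer plasmid on a pLKO backbone (about 8.8 kb in the sequenced record) that combines a CRISPR guide RNA cassette with a nuclear protein barcode (nPC) reporter. It is maintained in E. coli as a high-copy plasmid through a ColE1/pUC-type origin and selected with ampicillin via the β-lactamase gene. An f1 origin, SV40 origin and residual lac/T3/T7 cloning-vector elements are also present in the backbone. The viral portion has an RSV promoter driving a truncated HIV-1 5' LTR, followed by the Ψ packaging signal with a gag fragment, the RRE for Rev-dependent export of the genomic RNA, a cPPT/CTS, a WPRE to boost transgene expression, and a truncated downstream LTR followed by an SV40 polyadenylation signal. This layout relies on packaging functions supplied in trans.

Two expression units sit between the LTRs. A human U6 Pol III promoter lies upstream of an S. pyogenes Cas9 gRNA scaffold, providing the site into which an sgRNA spacer is cloned. Downstream, the EF-1α promoter drives mCherry, which according to the catalogue entry carries an N-terminal combination of three epitope tags (NWS, Ollas and V5) and a C-terminal nuclear localization signal. The feature table annotates only mCherry itself, not the tags or NLS. The specific epitope combination acts as an antibody-detectable barcode concentrated in the nucleus, so each vector, and the guide cloned into it, can be identified in transduced cells. The stated purpose is vector and cell tracking and spatial, in situ readout of CRISPR screens. No Cas9 is annotated, so the nuclease would have to be provided separately.
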