Addgene plasmid #178280: pLKO_NWS.Ollas.V5_mCherry-NLS
Purpose: Nuclear Protein Barcode (nPC) for vector/cell tracking. Contains U6 trRNA cassette for sgRNA cloning. Enables spatial detection of CRISPR screens.
Depositing lab: Brian Brown. Depositing organization: Icahn School of Medicine at Mount Sinai. Publication: Spatial CRISPR genomics identifies regulators of the tumor microenvironment. Dhainaut M, Rose SA, Akturk G, Wroblewska A, Nielsen SR, Park ES, Buckup M, Roudko V, Pia L, Sweeney R, Le Berichel J, Wilk CM, Bektesevic A, Lee BH, Bhardwaj N, Rahman AH, Baccarini A, Gnjatic S, Pe'er D, Merad M, Brown BD. Cell. 2022 Mar 10. pii: S0092-8674(22)00195-7. doi: 10.1016/j.cell.2022.02.015. PubMed 35290801.
Backbone
  Vector backbone: pLKO
  Backbone size w/o insert (bp): 9000
  Vector type: Lentiviral
Growth in bacteria
  Bacterial resistance: Ampicillin, 100 μg/mL
  Growth temperature: 37°C
  Growth strain: NEB Stable
  Copy number: High Copy
Gene/Insert
  Gene/Insert name: nPC Tagged mCherry-NLS
  Species: H. sapiens (human)
  Insert size (bp): 1000
  Promoter: eF1a
  Tag / fusion protein: NWS.Ollas.V5 (N terminal on insert); Nuclear Localization Signal (C terminal on insert)
  Cloning method: Restriction Enzyme; 5′ cloning site unknown (unknown if destroyed)
  Sequencing primers: 5′ cctttttgagtttggatcttggttcat
Terms and licenses: Academic/Nonprofit Terms; Industry Terms: Not Available to Industry
Depositor comments: Please visit https://www.biorxiv.org/content/10.1101/2021.07.13.451021v1 for bioRxiv preprint.
How to cite: pLKO_NWS.Ollas.V5_mCherry-NLS was a gift from Brian Brown (Addgene plasmid # 178280 ; http://n2t.net/addgene:178280 ; RRID:Addgene_178280)
